>Addgene plasmid #115426 | YIplac211-vps10-104 | addgene full sequence | sequence record 225310 | Addgene  NGS Result
GCGCCCAATACGCAAACCGCCTCTCCCCGCGCGTTGGCCGATTCATTAATGCAGCTGGCACGACAGGTTT
CCCGACTGGAAAGCGGGCAGTGAGCGCAACGCAATTAATGTGAGTTAGCTCACTCATTAGGCACCCCAGG
CTTTACACTTTATGCTTCCGGCTCGTATGTTGTGTGGAATTGTGAGCGGATAACAATTTCACACAGGAAA
CAGCTATGACCATGATTACGCCAAGCTTGCATGCCTGCAGGTCGACTCTAGAGGATCCCGTATATATAGT
TTCTGAGAGGCAAGAGTAAAAAGTTATGATATATTAGTATGTTGCTTTTCTGCAATTGTTTCAATGCCGT
GTAAAAAACCGCATCATCTAAAATCTGAGAGAATGCAGAAACAAAAAAAAAAGTAAAAATTTCGAGTAAA
AGAATTTTGAGTTCCAGGGTGAAACAGATCTAAAACTCAAGAGCTTATGCATTGCTTGTAGGTACATCAC
ATTTTACTTCAGAAAGATAAAAGAGTATGTGAAAGTAAACTGCCCTCTCCAGTTAACTCCTCCCAAACTA
AAAAGTATCCGCCTGTGCGGACTACAAGCACTACCGCCCCTTGAATGAACACCAAAAGATGTGTGTAAGT
TAAAAAGTCCGAACGAATTTATCCTTATGTATGTTCTTTTGAACGTCAAGTAGTCAATCTCTCCAACTAC
TCGGGTCTTTATATGGATCGCGTGATCTTTTAAGCCTTCTTTCCTCTAGTTTAGTGCAGTCGCTGCTTTT
TTCTCGGGCTGAGTACGGCGAAAAGAAGGAAAAACCAAGGTCAAAAAATAACCTCTAAATAACAGCATGA
TGCAACAGCTCAAAAGAACCTCTCAAGAAGCAAAAAAAAGGAGACGAGTAGGTGGTACTATTTCATTCTA
CTAAGATCTTTAAAGCAATTCCTTTCCGGTTTTTTTCTCAACTACCGTACTCTTTTTCCTTTTTTATTTT
GCCCTTAGATTGTATTATAAAGCTCTGTATATCTGGAAAAGCCCTGAAGTGTCCAGTAGTCATCACACGT
TATGATATTACTTCATTTTGTCTATTCTCTTTGGGCCTTACTTCTCATTCCTTTAACTAATGCCGTTCCA
AAGAAGGGAACGAATGATAAAGAAATAGTGGTTACAGAAAACAAATTTGATTTCAAGATTCAATTCTATC
AATACTTTGACACAGTCACCGACGAATCCCTCCTCATGATCAATTCAAGAGGAGAAGCTTATGTATCTCA
TGATGGTGGACAAACAATAAAAAGGTTCGACAGTAATGGTGAAACAATTATTGAAGTTGTATTTAATCCA
TACTTCAATTCTTCAGCTTATCTGTTTGGTTCCAAAGGTAGCATTTTCTCTACCCATGATAGGGGATACT
CTTTTATGACTGCTAAATTGCCCGAGGCTATGCAGTTAGGTATGCCATTAGACTTTAACGCTAAGGCACA
GGATACATTTATCTATTATGGTGGTAAGAATTGTGAGTCAATCTTAAGTCCGGAATGTCATGCGGTAGCA
TACCTGACCAATGATGGGGGCGAAACGTTTACGGAAATGCTTGATAATGCAATTCATTGTGAGTTTGCGG
GCTCACTTTTCAAATATCCGTCAAATGAGGATATGGTTATGTGTCAAGTGAAGGAAAAGTCTTCGCAGAC
AAGAAGCTTAGTTTCTTCTACTGATTTTTTCCAGGATGATAAAAATACCGTCTTTGAAAATATTATCGGC
TACTTATCCACTGGTGGCTATATCATCGTTGCTGTTCCTCATGAGAACAACGAATTGAGAGCATACGTAA
CTATCGATGGTACTGAGTTTGCCGAGGCAAAATTCCCATATGATGAAGATGTTGGGAAGCAAGAGGCATT
CACTATATTAGAGTCTGAGAAAGGATCGATATTCTTACATTTAGCAACAAACTTAGTACCAGGACGCGAT
TTTGGCAATCTTTTGAAATCCAACTCAAATGGTACTTCTTTTGTCACGTTGGAGCATGCCGTTAATAGAA
ACACATTCGGCTATGTTGACTTTGAAAAAATTCAAGGTCTCGAAGGCATTATTCTCACCAACATCGTTTC
AAATAGTGACAAGGTCGCCGAGAATAAAGAAGACAAACAATTGAAGACGAAGATCACCTTTAATGAAGGT
TCAGATTGGAACTTTTTGAAACCTCCGAAGAGGGATTCAGAAGGAAAAAAGTTTTCTTGCAGCTCCAAAT
CACTGGATGAGTGTTCATTGCACTTACATGGCTATACTGAACGTAAGGATATTAGAGATACATATTCTTC
CGGTTCTGCATTAGGAATGATGTTCGGCGTTGGCAACGTTGGTCCTAACCTTTTACCATATAAAGAATGT
TCCACCTTCTTCACCACCGATGGTGGCGAAACGTGGGCTGAAGTTAAGAAGACTCCTCACCAATGGGAAT
ACGGTGACCACGGTGGGATTTTAGTTTTAGTTCCTGAAAACTCAGAAACTGATTCTATTTCTTATTCTAC
CGATTTTGGTAAAACATGGAAAGATTATAAATTCTGCGCTGATAAGGTTTTAGTAAAGGATATAACTACT
GTTCCCAGGGATTCTGCTTTGAGATTTTTGCTGTTTGGAGAGGCAGCAGATATTGGAGGCAGCTCATTTA
GAACGTACACGATTGATTTTAGAAACATCTTCGAAAGACAATGTGATTTCGACATCACTGGTAAGGAAAG
CGCAGATTATAAATACTCTCCTCTGGGTTCCAAAAGCAATTGCCTATTTGGTCACCAAACCGAGTTTTTG
CGTAAAACCGATGAAAATTGTTTTATTGGAAATATTCCACTTTCTGAATTTTCAAGAAATATCAAAAACT
GTTCTTGTACAAGACAAGATTTCGAGTGTGATTACAACTTTTACAAAGCTAACGATGGTACTTGTAAATT
AGTCAAAGGACTAAGCCCAGCAAATGCTGCAGACGTTTGTAAAAAAGAGCCTGATTTAATCGAATATTTT
GAATCGTCAGGCTACAGAAAGATCCCTCTATCAACCTGTGAGGGTGGCCTGAAATTGGATGCTCCCTCAT
CACCACATGCTTGCCCAGGAAAAGAAAAAGAATTCAAGGAAAAGTACTCAGTAAGTGCCGGTCCCTTTGC
ATTTATTTTCATTTCAATTCTTTTAATAATTTTCTTTGCCGCATGGTTTGTATATGACAGAGGTATCAGA
AGAAATGGGGGATTTGCAAGGTTTGGAGAAATTAGGCTAGGTGACGATGGTTTAATAGAAAACAATAATA
CTGACAGAGTTGTCAATAACATTGTGAAATCAGGATTTTACGTTTTCTCAAATATCGGGTCTCTTTTACA
GCACACAAAAACTAATATAGCGCATGCTATTTCCAAAATTAAAGGAAGGTTTGGAAACAGAACAGGTCCA
AGCTACTCATCCCTGATCCATGATCAATTTTTGGATGAAGCAGATGACCTGCTTGCTGGCCACGATGAAG
ACGCCAATGACTTATCCAGTTTCATGGATCAGGGTAGTAATTTTGAAATCGAAGAAGATGATGTTCCAAC
ACTTGAAGAAGAGCATACATCATATACAGATCAACCTACGACCACCGATGTTCCAGATACATTACCAGAA
GGAAATGAGGAAAACATCGACAGGCCTGATTCTACAGCGCCATCTAACGAAAACCAGTAGAGAGATTACT
TTACATAGAGTAGATAATTCCATATACTTTTCATAAACAAAAACGAGCAGATCCTTTAGACAGAATATCA
AGTTCTTTCATAAGCCAAAGAAACTTGGCATGATCAGTACTGGTGCCGGCCGCAGCTCGAATTCACTGGC
CGTCGTTTTACAACGTCGTGACTGGGAAAACCCTGGCGTTACCCAACTTAATCGCCTTGCAGCACATCCC
CCTTTCGCCAGCTGGCGTAATAGCGAAGAGGCCCGCACCGATCGCCCTTCCCAACAGTTGCGCAGCCTGA
ATGGCGAATGGCGCCTGATGCGGTATTTTCTCCTTACGCATCTGTGCGGTATTTCACACCGCATATGGTG
CACTCTCAGTACAATCTGCTCTGATGCCGCATAGTTAAGCCAGCCCCGACACCCGCCAACACCCGCTGAC
GCGCCCTGACGGGCTTGTCTGCTCCCGGCATCCGCTTACAGACAAGCTGTGACCGTCTCCGGGAGCTGCA
TGTGTCAGAGGTTTTCACCGTCATCACCGAAACGCGCGAGACGAAAGGGCGGGTAATAACTGATATAATT
AAATTGAAGCTCTAATTTGTGAGTTTAGTATACATGCATTTACTTATAATACAGTTTTTTAGTTTTGCTG
GCCGCATCTTCTCAAATATGCTTCCCAGCCTGCTTTTCTGTAACGTTCACCCTCTACCTTAGCATCCCTT
CCCTTTGCAAATAGTCCTCTTCCAACAATAATAATGTCAGATCCTGTAGAGACCACATCATCCACGGTTC
TATACTGTTGACCCAATGCGTCTCCCTTGTCATCTAAACCCACACCGGGTGTCATAATCAACCAATCGTA
ACCTTCATCTCTTCCACCCATGTCTCTTTGAGCAATAAAGCCGATAACAAAATCTTTGTCGCTCTTCGCA
ATGTCAACAGTACCCTTAGTATATTCTCCAGTAGATAGGGAGCCCTTGCATGACAATTCTGCTAACATCA
AAAGGCCTCTAGGTTCCTTTGTTACTTCTTCTGCCGCCTGCTTCAAACCGCTAACAATACCTGGGCCCAC
CACACCGTGTGCATTCGTAATGTCTGCCCATTCTGCTATTCTGTATACACCCGCAGAGTACTGCAATTTG
ACTGTATTACCAATGTCAGCAAATTTTCTGTCTTCGAAGAGTAAAAAATTGTACTTGGCGGATAATGCCT
TTAGCGGCTTAACTGTGCCCTCCATGGAAAAATCAGTCAAGATATCCACATGTGTTTTTAGTAAACAAAT
TTTGGGACCTAATGCTTCAACTAACTCCAGTAATTCCTTGGTGGTACGAACATCCAATGAAGCACACAAG
TTTGTTTGCTTTTCGTGCATGATATTAAATAGCTTGGCAGCAACAGGACTAGGATGAGTAGCAGCACGTT
CCTTATATGTAGCTTTCGACATGATTTATCTTCGTTTCCTGCATGTTTTTGTTCTGTGCAGTTGGGTTAA
GAATACTGGGCAATTTCATGTTTCTTCAACACTACATATGCGTATATATACCAATCTAAGTCTGTGCTCC
TTCCTTCGTTCTTCCTTCTGTTCGGAGATTACCGAATCAAAAAAATTTCAAGGAAACCGAAATCAAAAAA
AAGAATAAAAAAAAAATGATGAATTGAAAAGCTGGCCTCGTGATACGCCTATTTTTATAGGTTAATGTCA
TGATAATAATGGTTTCTTAGACGTCAGGTGGCACTTTTCGGGGAAATGTGCGCGGAACCCCTATTTGTTT
ATTTTTCTAAATACATTCAAATATGTATCCGCTCATGAGACAATAACCCTGATAAATGCTTCAATAATAT
TGAAAAAGGAAGAGTATGAGTATTCAACATTTCCGTGTCGCCCTTATTCCCTTTTTTGCGGCATTTTGCC
TTCCTGTTTTTGCTCACCCAGAAACGCTGGTGAAAGTAAAAGATGCTGAAGATCAGTTGGGTGCACGAGT
GGGTTACATCGAACTGGATCTCAACAGCGGTAAGATCCTTGAGAGTTTTCGCCCCGAAGAACGTTTTCCA
ATGATGAGCACTTTTAAAGTTCTGCTATGTGGCGCGGTATTATCCCGTATTGACGCCGGGCAAGAGCAAC
TCGGTCGCCGCATACACTATTCTCAGAATGACTTGGTTGAGTACTCACCAGTCACAGAAAAGCATCTTAC
GGATGGCATGACAGTAAGAGAATTATGCAGTGCTGCCATAACCATGAGTGATAACACTGCGGCCAACTTA
CTTCTGACAACGATCGGAGGACCGAAGGAGCTAACCGCTTTTTTGCACAACATGGGGGATCATGTAACTC
GCCTTGATCGTTGGGAACCGGAGCTGAATGAAGCCATACCAAACGACGAGCGTGACACCACGATGCCTGT
AGCAATGGCAACAACGTTGCGCAAACTATTAACTGGCGAACTACTTACTCTAGCTTCCCGGCAACAATTA
ATAGACTGGATGGAGGCGGATAAAGTTGCAGGACCACTTCTGCGCTCGGCCCTTCCGGCTGGCTGGTTTA
TTGCTGATAAATCTGGAGCCGGTGAGCGTGGGTCTCGCGGTATCATTGCAGCACTGGGGCCAGATGGTAA
GCCCTCCCGTATCGTAGTTATCTACACGACGGGGAGTCAGGCAACTATGGATGAACGAAATAGACAGATC
GCTGAGATAGGTGCCTCACTGATTAAGCATTGGTAACTGTCAGACCAAGTTTACTCATATATACTTTAGA
TTGATTTAAAACTTCATTTTTAATTTAAAAGGATCTAGGTGAAGATCCTTTTTGATAATCTCATGACCAA
AATCCCTTAACGTGAGTTTTCGTTCCACTGAGCGTCAGACCCCGTAGAAAAGATCAAAGGATCTTCTTGA
GATCCTTTTTTTCTGCGCGTAATCTGCTGCTTGCAAACAAAAAAACCACCGCTACCAGCGGTGGTTTGTT
TGCCGGATCAAGAGCTACCAACTCTTTTTCCGAAGGTAACTGGCTTCAGCAGAGCGCAGATACCAAATAC
TGTTCTTCTAGTGTAGCCGTAGTTAGGCCACCACTTCAAGAACTCTGTAGCACCGCCTACATACCTCGCT
CTGCTAATCCTGTTACCAGTGGCTGCTGCCAGTGGCGATAAGTCGTGTCTTACCGGGTTGGACTCAAGAC
GATAGTTACCGGATAAGGCGCAGCGGTCGGGCTGAACGGGGGGTTCGTGCACACAGCCCAGCTTGGAGCG
AACGACCTACACCGAACTGAGATACCTACAGCGTGAGCTATGAGAAAGCGCCACGCTTCCCGAAGGGAGA
AAGGCGGACAGGTATCCGGTAAGCGGCAGGGTCGGAACAGGAGAGCGCACGAGGGAGCTTCCAGGGGGAA
ACGCCTGGTATCTTTATAGTCCTGTCGGGTTTCGCCACCTCTGACTTGAGCGTCGATTTTTGTGATGCTC
GTCAGGGGGGCGGAGCCTATGGAAAAACGCCAGCAACGCGGCCTTTTTACGGTTCCTGGCCTTTTGCTGG
CCTTTTGCTCACATGTTCTTTCCTGCGTTATCCCCTGATTCTGTGGATAACCGTATTACCGCCTTTGAGT
GAGCTGATACCGCTCGCCGCAGCCGAACGACCGAGCGCAGCGAGTCAGTGAGCGAGGAAGCGGAAGA
Features (pLannotate 1.2.2; 14 found; start..end, strand, type, name):
      1..93      +  CDS            lacI (fragment): lac repressor; lacI; The lac repressor binds to the lac operator to inhibit transcription in E. coli. This inhibition can be relieved by adding lactose or isopropyl-β-D-thiogalactopyranoside (IPTG).
    106..127     +  protein_bind   CAP binding site: CAP binding activates transcription in the presence of cAMP. E. coli catabolite activator protein
    142..172     +  promoter       lac promoter: promoter for the E. coli lac operon
    180..196     +  protein_bind   lac operator: The lac repressor binds to the lac operator to inhibit transcription in E. coli. This inhibition can be relieved by adding lactose or isopropyl-β-D-thiogalactopyranoside (IPTG). lac repressor encoded by lacI
    233..269     -  misc_feature   MCS (fragment): pUC18/19 multiple cloning site
   1115..3697    +  CDS            PEP1 (fragment): VPS10_YEAST - Also known as VPS10, VPT1. Experimental evidence at protein level: Swiss-Prot protein existence level 1. Functions as a sorting receptor in the Golgi compartment required for the intracellular sorting and delivery of soluble vacuolar proteins, like carboxypeptidase Y (CPY) and proteinase A. May execute multiple rounds of sorting by cycling between the late Golgi and a prevacuolar endosome-like compartment. Binds the Golgi-modified P2 form of CPY, and this interaction is dependent on the presence of an intact CPY vacuolar protein sorting signal. From Saccharomyces cerevisiae (stra
   3841..3998    +  CDS            lacZα (fragment): LacZα fragment of β-galactosidase; lacZ fragment
   4004..4103    -  misc_feature   bom (fragment): basis of mobility region from pBR322
   4205..4240    -  CDS            rop (fragment): Rop protein, which maintains plasmids at low copy number; rop
   4329..5132    -  CDS            URA3: orotidine-5'-phosphate decarboxylase, required for uracil biosynthesis; S. cerevisiae URA3; yeast auxotrophic marker, counterselectable with 5-fluoroorotic acid (5-FOA)
   5133..5348    -  promoter       URA3 promoter: S. cerevisiae URA3
   5441..5545    +  promoter       AmpR promoter: bla
   5546..6406    +  CDS            AmpR: β-lactamase; bla; confers resistance to ampicillin, carbenicillin, and related antibiotics
   6577..7165    +  rep_origin     ori: high-copy-number ColE1/pMB1/pBR322/pUC origin of replication
