[The description below was written by a language model from this plasmid's Addgene catalogue record and pLannotate feature annotations shown in this document.]
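Description:
YIplac211-vps10-104 is a yeast integrating plasmid built on the YIplac211 backbone and designed to introduce the vps10-104 allele into the Saccharomyces cerevisiae genome by pop-in/pop-out mutagenesis. Like other YIp-type vectors, it shows no yeast replication origin or centromere in the feature table, so it can persist in yeast only by recombining into a chromosome. In E. coli it is propagated through a high-copy ColE1/pUC-type origin and selected with ampicillin via the β-lactamase gene. The remaining annotated elements (lac promoter and operator, CAP site, fragments of lacI, lacZα, the pUC multiple cloning site, bom and rop) are leftovers of the pUC-derived backbone and play no role in the construct's purpose.

The insert, of about 2.6 kb, is a mutant version of VPS10 (also called PEP1), which encodes the Golgi sorting receptor that delivers soluble vacuolar hydrolases such as carboxypeptidase Y to the vacuole. The vps10-104 allele carries a deletion of domain 1, and the annotation accordingly detects only a partial match to the Vps10 coding sequence. The catalogue lists the promoter as endogenous, and the depositor notes that the sequence derives from the JK93da strain rather than S288C, so minor differences from the reference genome are expected. The URA3 marker, driven by its own promoter, makes the two-step strategy work. Selection for uracil prototrophy recovers cells in which the plasmid has integrated at the VPS10 locus by homologous recombination, and counterselection on 5-fluoroorotic acid then recovers cells that have excised the plasmid, some of which retain the mutant allele without any marker. The sequenced record (7,347 nt) is slightly shorter than the stated total size of 7,355 bp.
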