Addgene plasmid #115426: YIplac211-vps10-104
Purpose: Generate the vps10-104 allele via pop-in pop-out mutagenesis
Depositing lab: Benjamin Glick. Depositing organization: University of Chicago. Publication: Maturation-driven transport and AP-1-dependent recycling of a secretory cargo in the Golgi. Casler JC, Papanikou E, Barrero JJ, Glick BS. J Cell Biol. 2019 May 6;218(5):1582-1601. doi: 10.1083/jcb.201807195. Epub 2019 Mar 11. PubMed 30858194.
Backbone
  Vector backbone: YIplac211
  Backbone size w/o insert (bp): 3797
  Total vector size (bp): 7355
  Vector type: Yeast Expression
  Selectable markers: URA3
Growth in bacteria
  Bacterial resistance: Ampicillin, 100 μg/mL
  Growth temperature: 37°C
  Growth strain: DH5alpha
  Copy number: Unknown
Gene/Insert
  Gene/Insert name: vps10-104 (alt name: AN9)
  Species: S. cerevisiae (budding yeast)
  Insert size (bp): 2649
  Mutation: domain 1 deletion
  Promoter: Endogenous
  Cloning method: Restriction Enzyme; 5′ cloning site BamHI (unknown if destroyed); 3′ cloning site None (unknown if destroyed)
  Sequencing primers: 5′ GTAAAACGACGGCCAGT; 3′ CACACAGGAAACAGCTATGACCAT
Terms and licenses: Academic/Nonprofit Terms; Industry Terms: Not Available to Industry
Depositor comments: Please note sequence is from JK93da yeast strain rather than S288C
How to cite: YIplac211-vps10-104 was a gift from Benjamin Glick (Addgene plasmid # 115426 ; http://n2t.net/addgene:115426 ; RRID:Addgene_115426)
